Addgene plasmid #29498: pBacPAK8-VHL
Depositing lab: Joan Conaway & Ronald Conaway. Depositing organization: Stowers Institute for Medical Research. Publication: Activation of HIF1alpha ubiquitination by a reconstituted von Hippel-Lindau (VHL) tumor suppressor complex. Kamura T, Sato S, Iwai K, Czyzyk-Krzeska M, Conaway RC, Conaway JW. Proc Natl Acad Sci U S A. 2000 Sep 12. 97(19):10430-5. 10.1073/pnas.190332597 PubMed 10973499.
Backbone
  Vector backbone: pBacPAK8
  Backbone manufacturer: Clontech
  Backbone size w/o insert (bp): 5500
  Vector type: Insect Expression
Growth in bacteria
  Bacterial resistance: Ampicillin, 100 μg/mL
  Growth temperature: 37°C
  Growth strain: DH5alpha
  Copy number: High Copy
Gene/Insert
  Gene/Insert name: Von Hippel-Lindau (alt name: VHL)
  Species: H. sapiens (human)
  Entrez Gene: VHL (a.k.a. HRCA1, RCA1, VHL1, pVHL)
  Cloning method: Restriction Enzyme; 5′ cloning site don't know (unknown if destroyed); 3′ cloning site don't know (unknown if destroyed)
  Sequencing primers: 5′ Bac1 Primer; 3′ Bac2 Primer
Terms and licenses: Academic/Nonprofit Terms; Industry Terms: Not Available to Industry
How to cite: pBacPAK8-VHL was a gift from Joan Conaway & Ronald Conaway (Addgene plasmid # 29498 ; http://n2t.net/addgene:29498 ; RRID:Addgene_29498)
