[The description below was written by a language model from this plasmid's Addgene catalogue record.]
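Description:
pBacPAK8-VHL is an insect-cell expression construct built on the commercial pBacPAK8 backbone (about 5.5 kb without insert), a baculovirus transfer vector. It carries the human von Hippel-Lindau tumor suppressor gene (VHL, also known as pVHL). In bacteria it is maintained as a high-copy plasmid under ampicillin selection. Transfer vectors of this type are not themselves infectious. The cloned gene sits between stretches of baculoviral sequence, and these recombine with viral genomic DNA when both are introduced into insect cells, yielding a recombinant baculovirus that expresses the insert during infection. In pBacPAK8 this expression is generally understood to be driven by the strong, very late polyhedrin promoter, although the record itself lists no promoter and provides no feature table.

The catalogue entry says the insert was introduced by restriction cloning, but the 5′ and 3′ sites are recorded as unknown. No insert size, epitope or purification tag, mutation or isoform information is given, so it cannot be determined from the record whether the protein is tagged or full length. The insert is flanked by the standard Bac1 and Bac2 sequencing primer sites of the backbone.

The associated publication concerns activation of HIF1alpha ubiquitination by a reconstituted VHL tumor suppressor complex. This suggests the plasmid was used to produce recombinant VHL protein in baculovirus-infected insect cells, probably alongside other complex subunits, for biochemical reconstitution and ubiquitin ligase assays. It would suit similar work that needs eukaryotically expressed human VHL for protein–protein interaction or enzymatic studies.
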