>Addgene plasmid #29498 | pBacPAK8-VHL | addgene partial sequence | sequence record 34901 | 29498 with polyhedrin-fwd (5' AAATGATAACCATCTCGC 3')
TTTCGTACAGTTTTGTAATAAAAAAACCTATAAATACGGATCCCTGCAGGCCTCGAGTTCGAATCTAGCA
TGCCCCGGAGGGCGGAGAACTGGGACGAGGCCGAGGTAGGCGCGGAGGAGGCAGGCGTCGAAGAGTACGG
CCCTGAAGAAGACGGCGGGGAGGAGTCGGGCGCCGAGGAGTCCGGCCCGGAAGAGTCCGGCCCGGAGGAA
CTGGGCGCCGAGGAGGAGATGGAGGCCGGGCGACCGCGGCCC
[423 nt withheld, positions 253-675]
CAGGAGCGCATTGCACATCAACGGATGGGAGATTGAATTCCCGGGCGGCCGCTTAATTAATTGATCCGGG
TTATTAGTACATTTATTAAGCGCTAGATTCTGTGCGTTGTTGATTTACAGACAATTGTTGTACGTATTTT
AATAATTCATTAAATTTATAATCTTTAGGGTGGTATGTTAGAGCGAAAATCAAATGATTTTCAGCGTCTT
TATATCTGAATTTAAATATTAAATCCTCA
